>Addgene plasmid #22508 | pSicoR (Puro) p65 shRNA2 | addgene partial sequence | sequence record 28296 | 22508 with mU6-F
TGTGTGTTTTGAGACTATAAATATCCCTTGGAGAAAAGCCTTGTTTGCATGCGATTCCGCTATAATTCAA
GAGATTATAGCGGAATCGCATGCTTTTTTCTCGAGTACTAGGATCCATTAGGCGGCCGAATTCGTCGACC
TCGAAATTCTACCGGGTAGGGGAGGCGCTTTTCCCAAGGCAGTCTGGAGCATGCGCTTTAGCAGCCCCGC
TGGGCACTTGGCGCGGACA
