[The description below was written by a language model from this plasmid's Addgene catalogue record.]
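Description:
pSicoR (Puro) p65 shRNA2 is a lentiviral RNAi plasmid built on the pSicoR PGK puro backbone (about 7.7 kb without insert) and carrying a short hairpin RNA directed against mouse Rela, the gene encoding the p65 subunit of NF-κB. It is propagated in bacteria as a high-copy plasmid under ampicillin selection. The recorded growth strain is a recombination-deficient host of the kind commonly used to keep lentiviral repeat sequences stable. In mammalian cells, transduced populations are selected with puromycin, and the backbone name indicates that the resistance gene is driven by a PGK promoter.

The hairpin was introduced by restriction cloning of annealed oligonucleotides, and it is the second of the p65-targeting designs, as its name implies. The record does not explicitly name the shRNA promoter, but the listed sequencing primer reads from a mouse U6 promoter, consistent with a Pol III-driven hairpin. The depositor describes the backbone as "pSicoReverse", and the vector is catalogued as Cre/Lox. In this design the hairpin is expressed constitutively after integration, and Cre recombinase excises the loxP-flanked cassette to switch knockdown off, making the silencing reversible. No feature table was supplied, so the exact positions of the lox sites, LTRs and other viral elements cannot be confirmed from the record.

The construct is suited to producing lentivirus for stable, Cre-reversible knockdown of p65/RelA in mouse cells. The associated publication used it to study the requirement for NF-κB signalling in a mouse model of lung adenocarcinoma.
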