Addgene plasmid #22508: pSicoR (Puro) p65 shRNA2
Depositing lab: Tyler Jacks. Depositing organization: Massachusetts Institute of Technology. Publication: Requirement for NF-kappaB signalling in a mouse model of lung adenocarcinoma. Meylan E, Dooley AL, Feldser DM, Shen L, Turk E, Ouyang C, Jacks T. Nature. 2009 Nov 5;462(7269):104-7. doi: 10.1038/nature08462. Epub 2009 Oct 21. PubMed 19847165.
Backbone
  Vector backbone: pSicoR PGK puro
  Backbone manufacturer: Available at Addgene (#12084)
  Backbone size w/o insert (bp): 7700
  Vector type: Mammalian Expression, Lentiviral, RNAi, Cre/Lox
  Selectable markers: Puromycin
Growth in bacteria
  Bacterial resistance: Ampicillin, 100 μg/mL
  Growth temperature: 37°C
  Growth strain: Stbl3
  Copy number: High Copy
Gene/Insert
  Gene/Insert name: p65 shRNA2 (alt names: p65; RelA)
  Species: M. musculus (mouse)
  Entrez Gene: Rela (a.k.a. p65, p65 NF-kappa B, p65 NFkB)
  Cloning method: Restriction Enzyme
  Sequencing primers: 5′ mU6-F
Terms and licenses: Academic/Nonprofit Terms; Industry Terms: Not Available to Industry
Depositor comments: Mouse p65 (RelA) shRNA2 in pSicoReverse (Puromycin) forward oligo: TGCATGCGATTCCGCTATAATTCAAGAGATTATAGCGGAATCGCATGCTTTTTTC reverse oligo : TCGAGAAAAAAGCATGCGATTCCGCTATAATCTCTTGAATTATAGCGGAATCGCATGCA
How to cite: pSicoR (Puro) p65 shRNA2 was a gift from Tyler Jacks (Addgene plasmid # 22508 ; http://n2t.net/addgene:22508 ; RRID:Addgene_22508)
